Addgene plasmid #14358: pAG413GPD-ccdB-DsRed
Purpose: (Empty Backbone)
Depositing lab: Susan Lindquist. Depositing organization: Whitehead Institute for Biomedical Research. Publication: A suite of Gateway cloning vectors for high-throughput genetic analysis in Saccharomyces cerevisiae. Alberti S, Gitler AD, Lindquist S. Yeast. 2007 Oct . 24(10):913-9. 10.1002/yea.1502 PubMed 17583893.
Backbone
  Vector backbone: pRS413
  Vector type: Yeast Expression ; Gateway Destination
  Selectable markers: HIS3
Growth in bacteria
  Bacterial resistance: Chloramphenicol and Ampicillin, 25 & 100 μg/mL
  Growth temperature: 37°C
  Growth strain: ccdB Survival
  Growth instructions: DB3.1, ccdB Survival
  Copy number: Unknown
Gene/Insert
  Gene/Insert name: None
  Tag / fusion protein: DsRed (C terminal on backbone)
  Cloning method: Gateway Cloning
  Sequencing primers: 5′ GPDPro_F
Terms and licenses: Academic/Nonprofit Terms; Industry Terms: Not Available to Industry
Depositor comments: Type of plasmid: CEN. This plasmid contains the Gateway technology from Invitrogen; Invitrogen requires purchasing of Gateway Clonase for carrying out the Gateway recombinational cloning reaction http://www.invitrogen.com Please note that the full plasmid sequence is provided as a reference only, and may not match the exact sequence of the plasmid.
How to cite: pAG413GPD-ccdB-DsRed was a gift from Susan Lindquist (Addgene plasmid # 14358 ; http://n2t.net/addgene:14358 ; RRID:Addgene_14358)
