[The description below was written by a language model from this plasmid's Addgene catalogue record and pLannotate feature annotations shown in this document.]
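Description:
pAG413GPD-ccdB-DsRed is an empty Gateway destination vector for constitutive protein expression in Saccharomyces cerevisiae, built on the pRS413 shuttle backbone. It is a centromeric (CEN/ARS) plasmid, so it is maintained at low copy in yeast, where it is selected through the HIS3 auxotrophic marker expressed from its own promoter. In E. coli it replicates from a high-copy ColE1/pUC-type origin and carries ampicillin resistance. An f1 origin and remnants of the pBluescript-derived region (lac promoter/operator, lacZα fragment, T3 and T7 promoters) are also annotated.

The expression unit consists of the strong constitutive GPD (TDH3/GAP) promoter, a Gateway cassette, a DsRed coding sequence and the CYC1 terminator. The cassette is flanked by attR1 and attR2 and contains a chloramphenicol resistance gene and the ccdB toxin gene. An LR recombination reaction with an entry clone replaces this cassette with the gene of interest. Because ccdB kills standard E. coli strains, unrecombined vector is counterselected after the reaction, and the empty vector itself must be propagated in a ccdB-tolerant strain under chloramphenicol plus ampicillin selection. DsRed lies immediately downstream of attR2, so an inserted open reading frame that lacks a stop codon and is in frame is expressed as a C-terminal red fluorescent fusion. The automated annotation identifies this reporter as the monomeric DsRed-Monomer variant.

The plasmid has no insert and belongs to a suite of yeast Gateway vectors designed for high-throughput genetic analysis. It suits localisation or expression studies of tagged proteins at near single-copy plasmid dosage. The depositor notes that the full sequence is provided for reference only and may not match the plasmid exactly.
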