Features (pLannotate 1.2.2; 30 found; start..end, strand, type, name):
     70..573     -  misc_feature   CEN/ARS: S. cerevisiae CEN6 centromere fused to an autonomously replicating sequence
    610..714     +  promoter       AmpR promoter: bla
    715..1575    +  CDS            AmpR: β-lactamase; bla; confers resistance to ampicillin, carbenicillin, and related antibiotics
   1746..2334    +  rep_origin     ori: high-copy-number ColE1/pMB1/pBR322/pUC origin of replication
   2517..2609    +  CDS            lacI (fragment): lac repressor; lacI; The lac repressor binds to the lac operator to inhibit transcription in E. coli. This inhibition can be relieved by adding lactose or isopropyl-β-D-thiogalactopyranoside (IPTG).
   2622..2643    +  protein_bind   CAP binding site: CAP binding activates transcription in the presence of cAMP. E. coli catabolite activator protein
   2658..2688    +  promoter       lac promoter: promoter for the E. coli lac operon
   2696..2712    +  protein_bind   lac operator: The lac repressor binds to the lac operator to inhibit transcription in E. coli. This inhibition can be relieved by adding lactose or isopropyl-β-D-thiogalactopyranoside (IPTG). lac repressor encoded by lacI
   2757..2775    +  promoter       T3 promoter: promoter for bacteriophage T3 RNA polymerase
   2804..3448    +  promoter       GAP promoter: S. cerevisiae TDH3; promoter for glyceraldehyde-3-phosphate dehydrogenase
   3454..3474    +  misc_feature   MCS (fragment): pBluescript multiple cloning site
   3478..3602    +  protein_bind   attR1: mutant version of attR; recombination site for the Gateway® LR reaction LR Clonase™
   3627..3657    +  promoter       lac UV5 promoter: E. coli lac promoter with an "up" mutation
   3681..3710    +  promoter       cat promoter (fragment): promoter of the E. coli cat gene encoding chloramphenicol acetyltransferase
   3711..4370    +  CDS            CmR: chloramphenicol acetyltransferase; cat; confers resistance to chloramphenicol
   4552..4710    +  CDS            ccdA (fragment): CCDA_ECO57 - Also known as H, letA. Experimental evidence at protein level: Swiss-Prot protein existence level 1. Antitoxin component of a type II toxin-antitoxin (TA) system which inhibits the post-segregational killing (PSK) of plasmid-free cells, also referred to as a plasmid addiction system. Binds to and blocks the activity of CcdB; will also remove bound CcdB protein from the CcdB-GyrA complex by forming a CcdA-CcdB complex, a process termed rejuvenation. Functions as a transcriptional corepressor for the ccdAB operon, repression also requires CcdB (By similarity). From Escherichia coli
   4715..5017    +  CDS            ccdB: CCDB_ECOLI - Also known as G, letB, letD. Experimental evidence at protein level: Swiss-Prot protein existence level 1. Toxic component of a type II toxin-antitoxin (TA) system, functioning in plasmid maintainence. Responsible for the post- segregational killing (PSK) of plasmid-free cells, also referred to as a plasmid addiction system. Half-life of over 2 hours. Cell killing by CcdB is accompanied by filamentation, defects in chromosome and plasmid segregation, defects in cell division, formation of anucleate cells, decreased DNA synthesis and plasmid loss. Interferes with the activity of DN
   5061..5185    -  protein_bind   attR2: mutant version of attR; recombination site for the Gateway® LR reaction LR Clonase™
   5189..5216    +  misc_feature   MCS (fragment): pBluescript multiple cloning site
   5217..5894    +  CDS            DsRed-Monomer: monomeric derivative of DsRed fluorescent protein (Strongin et al., 2007) mammalian codon-optimized
   5901..6148    +  terminator     CYC1 terminator: S. cerevisiae CYC1; transcription terminator for CYC1
   6167..6185    -  promoter       T7 promoter: promoter for bacteriophage T7 RNA polymerase
   6193..6348    +  CDS            lacZα (fragment): LacZα fragment of β-galactosidase; lacZ fragment
   6356..6811    +  rep_origin     f1 ori (sequence partly withheld): f1 bacteriophage origin of replication; arrow indicates direction of (+) strand synthesis
   6812..6863    -  misc_feature   bom (fragment): basis of mobility region from pBR322
   7071..7730    -  CDS            HIS3: imidazoleglycerol-phosphate dehydratase, required for histidine biosynthesis; S. cerevisiae HIS3; yeast auxotrophic marker
   7731..7917    -  promoter       HIS3 promoter: S. cerevisiae HIS3
   7967..8047    +  CDS            MRM1 (fragment): MRM1_YEAST - Also known as PET56 From Saccharomyces cerevisiae (strain ATCC 204508 / S288c) (Baker's yeast).
   8048..8097    -  misc_feature   bom (fragment): basis of mobility region from pBR322
   8199..1       -  CDS            rop (fragment) (across the origin): Rop protein, which maintains plasmids at low copy number; rop
>Addgene plasmid #14358 | pAG413GPD-ccdB-DsRed | depositor full sequence | sequence record 8021 | Author sequence
GACGAAAGGGCCTCGTGATACGCCTATTTTTATAGGTTAATGTCATGATAATAATGGTTTCTTAGGACGG
ATCGCTTGCCTGTAACTTACACGCGCCTCGTATCTTTTAATGATGGAATAATTTGGGAATTTACTCTGTG
TTTATTTATTTTTATGTTTTGTATTTGGATTTTAGAAAGTAAATAAAGAAGGTAGAAGAGTTACGGAATG
AAGAAAAAAAAATAAACAAAGGTTTAAAAAATTTCAACAAAAAGCGTACTTTACATATATATTTATTAGA
CAAGAAAAGCAGATTAAATAGATATACATTCGATTAACGATAAGTAAAATGTAAAATCACAGGATTTTCG
TGTGTGGTCTTCTACACAGACAAGATGAAACAATTCGGCATTAATACCTGAGAGCAGGAAGAGCAAGATA
AAAGGTAGTATTTGTTGGCGATCCCCCTAGAGTCTTTTACATCTTCGGAAAACAAAAACTATTTTTTCTT
TAATTTCTTTTTTTACTTTCTATTTTTAATTTATATATTTATATTAAAAAATTTAAATTATAATTATTTT
TATAGCACGTGATGAAAAGGACCCAGGTGGCACTTTTCGGGGAAATGTGCGCGGAACCCCTATTTGTTTA
TTTTTCTAAATACATTCAAATATGTATCCGCTCATGAGACAATAACCCTGATAAATGCTTCAATAATATT
GAAAAAGGAAGAGTATGAGTATTCAACATTTCCGTGTCGCCCTTATTCCCTTTTTTGCGGCATTTTGCCT
TCCTGTTTTTGCTCACCCAGAAACGCTGGTGAAAGTAAAAGATGCTGAAGATCAGTTGGGTGCACGAGTG
GGTTACATCGAACTGGATCTCAACAGCGGTAAGATCCTTGAGAGTTTTCGCCCCGAAGAACGTTTTCCAA
TGATGAGCACTTTTAAAGTTCTGCTATGTGGCGCGGTATTATCCCGTATTGACGCCGGGCAAGAGCAACT
CGGTCGCCGCATACACTATTCTCAGAATGACTTGGTTGAGTACTCACCAGTCACAGAAAAGCATCTTACG
GATGGCATGACAGTAAGAGAATTATGCAGTGCTGCCATAACCATGAGTGATAACACTGCGGCCAACTTAC
TTCTGACAACGATCGGAGGACCGAAGGAGCTAACCGCTTTTTTGCACAACATGGGGGATCATGTAACTCG
CCTTGATCGTTGGGAACCGGAGCTGAATGAAGCCATACCAAACGACGAGCGTGACACCACGATGCCTGTA
GCAATGGCAACAACGTTGCGCAAACTATTAACTGGCGAACTACTTACTCTAGCTTCCCGGCAACAATTAA
TAGACTGGATGGAGGCGGATAAAGTTGCAGGACCACTTCTGCGCTCGGCCCTTCCGGCTGGCTGGTTTAT
TGCTGATAAATCTGGAGCCGGTGAGCGTGGGTCTCGCGGTATCATTGCAGCACTGGGGCCAGATGGTAAG
CCCTCCCGTATCGTAGTTATCTACACGACGGGGAGTCAGGCAACTATGGATGAACGAAATAGACAGATCG
CTGAGATAGGTGCCTCACTGATTAAGCATTGGTAACTGTCAGACCAAGTTTACTCATATATACTTTAGAT
TGATTTAAAACTTCATTTTTAATTTAAAAGGATCTAGGTGAAGATCCTTTTTGATAATCTCATGACCAAA
ATCCCTTAACGTGAGTTTTCGTTCCACTGAGCGTCAGACCCCGTAGAAAAGATCAAAGGATCTTCTTGAG
ATCCTTTTTTTCTGCGCGTAATCTGCTGCTTGCAAACAAAAAAACCACCGCTACCAGCGGTGGTTTGTTT
GCCGGATCAAGAGCTACCAACTCTTTTTCCGAAGGTAACTGGCTTCAGCAGAGCGCAGATACCAAATACT
GTCCTTCTAGTGTAGCCGTAGTTAGGCCACCACTTCAAGAACTCTGTAGCACCGCCTACATACCTCGCTC
TGCTAATCCTGTTACCAGTGGCTGCTGCCAGTGGCGATAAGTCGTGTCTTACCGGGTTGGACTCAAGACG
ATAGTTACCGGATAAGGCGCAGCGGTCGGGCTGAACGGGGGGTTCGTGCACACAGCCCAGCTTGGAGCGA
ACGACCTACACCGAACTGAGATACCTACAGCGTGAGCTATGAGAAAGCGCCACGCTTCCCGAAGGGAGAA
AGGCGGACAGGTATCCGGTAAGCGGCAGGGTCGGAACAGGAGAGCGCACGAGGGAGCTTCCAGGGGGAAA
CGCCTGGTATCTTTATAGTCCTGTCGGGTTTCGCCACCTCTGACTTGAGCGTCGATTTTTGTGATGCTCG
TCAGGGGGGCGGAGCCTATGGAAAAACGCCAGCAACGCGGCCTTTTTACGGTTCCTGGCCTTTTGCTGGC
CTTTTGCTCACATGTTCTTTCCTGCGTTATCCCCTGATTCTGTGGATAACCGTATTACCGCCTTTGAGTG
AGCTGATACCGCTCGCCGCAGCCGAACGACCGAGCGCAGCGAGTCAGTGAGCGAGGAAGCGGAAGAGCGC
CCAATACGCAAACCGCCTCTCCCCGCGCGTTGGCCGATTCATTAATGCAGCTGGCACGACAGGTTTCCCG
ACTGGAAAGCGGGCAGTGAGCGCAACGCAATTAATGTGAGTTACCTCACTCATTAGGCACCCCAGGCTTT
ACACTTTATGCTTCCGGCTCCTATGTTGTGTGGAATTGTGAGCGGATAACAATTTCACACAGGAAACAGC
TATGACCATGATTACGCCAAGCGCGCAATTAACCCTCACTAAAGGGAACAAAAGCTGGAGCTCTTCGAGT
TTATCATTATCAATACTCGCCATTTCAAAGAATACGTAAATAATTAATAGTAGTGATTTTCCTAACTTTA
TTTAGTCAAAAAATTAGCCTTTTAATTCTGCTGTAACCCGTACATGCCCAAAATAGGGGGCGGGTTACAC
AGAATATATAACACCGAAGGTGCCTGGGTGAACAGGTTTATTCCTGGCATCCACTAAATATAATGGAGCC
CGCTTTTTAAGCTGGCATCCAGAAAAAAAAAGAATCCCAGCACCAAAATATTGTTTTCTTCACCAACCAT
CAGTTCATAGGTCCATTCTCTTAGCGCAACTACAGAGAACAGGGGCACAAACAGGCAAAAAACGGGCACA
ACCTCAATGGAGTGATGCAACCTGCCTGGAGTAAATGATGACACAAGGCAATTGACCCACGCATGTATCT
ATCTCATTTTCTTACACCTTCTATTACCTTCTGCTCTCTCTGATTTGGAAAAAGCTGAAAAAAAAGGTTG
AAACCAGTTCCCTGAAATTATTCCCCTACTTGACTAATAAGTATATAAAGACGGTAGGTATTGATTGTAA
TTCTGTAAATCTATTTCTTAAACTTCTTAAATTCTACTTTTATAGTTAGTCTTTTTTTTAGTTTTAAAAC
ACCAGAACTTAGTTTCGACGGATTCTAGAACTAGTGGATCCCCCATCACAAGTTTGTACAAAAAAGCTGA
ACGAGAAACGTAAAATGATATAAATATCAATATATTAAATTAGATTTTGCATAAAAAACAGACTACATAA
TACTGTAAAACACAACATATCCAGTCACTATGGCGGCCGCATTAGGCACCCCAGGCTTTACACTTTATGC
TTCCGGCTCGTATAATGTGTGGATTTTGAGTTAGGATCCGTCGAGATTTTCAGGAGCTAAGGAAGCTAAA
ATGGAGAAAAAAATCACTGGATATACCACCGTTGATATATCCCAATGGCATCGTAAAGAACATTTTGAGG
CATTTCAGTCAGTTGCTCAATGTACCTATAACCAGACCGTTCAGCTGGATATTACGGCCTTTTTAAAGAC
CGTAAAGAAAAATAAGCACAAGTTTTATCCGGCCTTTATTCACATTCTTGCCCGCCTGATGAATGCTCAT
CCGGAATTCCGTATGGCAATGAAAGACGGTGAGCTGGTGATATGGGATAGTGTTCACCCTTGTTACACCG
TTTTCCATGAGCAAACTGAAACGTTTTCATCGCTCTGGAGTGAATACCACGACGATTTCCGGCAGTTTCT
ACACATATATTCGCAAGATGTGGCGTGTTACGGTGAAAACCTGGCCTATTTCCCTAAAGGGTTTATTGAG
AATATGTTTTTCGTCTCAGCCAATCCCTGGGTGAGTTTCACCAGTTTTGATTTAAACGTGGCCAATATGG
ACAACTTCTTCGCCCCCGTTTTCACCATGGGCAAATATTATACGCAAGGCGACAAGGTGCTGATGCCGCT
GGCGATTCAGGTTCATCATGCCGTCTGTGATGGCTTCCATGTCGGCAGAATGCTTAATGAATTACAACAG
TACTGCGATGAGTGGCAGGGCGGGGCGTAAACGCCGCGTGGATCCGGCTTACTAAAAGCCAGATAACAGT
ATGCGTATTTGCGCGCTGATTTTTGCGGTATAAGAATATATACTGATATGTATACCCGAAGTATGTCAAA
AAGAGGTATGCTATGAAGCAGCGTATTACAGTGACAGTTGACAGCGACAGCTATCAGTTGCTCAAGGCAT
ATATGATGTCAATATCTCCGGTCTGGTAAGCACAACCATGCAGAATGAAGCCCGTCGTCTGCGTGCCGAA
CGCTGGAAAGCGGAAAATCAGGAAGGGATGGCTGAGGTCGCCCGGTTTATTGAAATGAACGGCTCTTTTG
CTGACGAGAACAGGGGCTGGTGAAATGCAGTTTAAGGTTTACACCTATAAAAGAGAGAGCCGTTATCGTC
TGTTTGTGGATGTACAGAGTGATATTATTGACACGCCCGGGCGACGGATGGTGATCCCCCTGGCCAGTGC
ACGTCTGCTGTCAGATAAAGTCTCCCGTGAACTTTACCCGGTGGTGCATATCGGGGATGAAAGCTGGCGC
ATGATGACCACCGATATGGCCAGTGTGCCGGTCTCCGTTATCGGGGAAGAAGTGGCTGATCTCAGCCACC
GCGAAAATGACATCAAAAACGCCATTAACCTGATGTTCTGGGGAATATAAATGTCAGGCTCCCTTATACA
CAGCCAGTCTGCAGGTCGACCATAGTGACTGGATATGTTGTGTTTTACAGTATTATGTAGTCTGTTTTTT
ATGCAAAATCTAATTTAATATATTGATATTTATATCATTTTACGTTTCTCGTTCAGCTTTCTTGTACAAA
GTGGTGATGGGCTGCAGGAATTCGATATCAAGCTTAATGGACAACACCGAGGACGTCATCAAGGAGTTCA
TGCAGTTCAAGGTGCGCATGGAGGGCTCCGTGAACGGCCACTACTTCGAGATCGAGGGCGAGGGCGAGGG
CAAGCCCTACGAGGGCACCCAGACCGCCAAGCTGCAGGTGACCAAGGGCGGCCCCCTGCCCTTCGCCTGG
GACATCCTGTCCCCCCAGTTCCAGTACGGCTCCAAGGCCTACGTGAAGCACCCCGCCGACATCCCCGACT
ACATGAAGCTGTCCTTCCCCGAGGGCTTCACCTGGGAGCGCTCCATGAACTTCGAGGACGGCGGCGTGGT
GGAGGTGCAGCAGGACTCCTCCCTGCAGGACGGCACCTTCATCTACAAGGTGAAGTTCAAGGGCGTGAAC
TTCCCCGCCGACGGCCCCGTAATGCAGAAGAAGACTGCCGGCTGGGAGCCCTCCACCGAGAAGCTGTACC
CCCAGGACGGCGTGCTGAAGGGCGAGATCTCCCACGCCCTGAAGCTGAAGGACGGCGGCCACTACACCTG
CGACTTCAAGACCGTGTACAAGGCCAAGAAGCCCGTGCAGCTGCCCGGCAACCACTACGTGGACTCCAAG
CTGGACATCACCAACCACAACGAGGACTACACCGTGGTGGAGCAGTACGAGCACGCCGAGGCCCGCCACT
CCGGCTCCCAGTAGCTCGAGTCATGTAATTAGTTATGTCACGCTTACATTCACGCCCTCCCCCCACATCC
GCTCTAACCGAAAAGGAAGGAGTTAGACAACCTGAAGTCTAGGTCCCTATTTATTTTTTTATAGTTATGT
TAGTATTAAGAACGTTATTTATATTTCAAATTTTTCTTTTTTTTCTGTACAGACGCGTGTACGCATGTAA
CATTATACTGAAAACCTTGCTTGAGAAGGTTTTGGGACGCTCGAAGGCTTTAATTTGCGGCCGGTACCCA
ATTCGCCCTATAGTGAGTCGTATTACGCGCGCTCACTGGCCGTCGTTTTACAACGTCGTGACTGGGAAAA
CCCTGGCGTTACCCAACTTAATCGCCTTGCAGCACATCCCCCTTTCGCCAGCTGGCGTAATAGCGAAGAG
GCCCGCACCGATCGCCCTTCCCAACAGTTGCGCAGCCTGAATGGCGAATGGCGCG
[124 nt withheld, positions 6356-6479]
C
[91 nt withheld, positions 6481-6571]
A
[49 nt withheld, positions 6573-6621]
CCTTTGACGTTGGAGTCCACGTTCTTT
[37 nt withheld, positions 6649-6685]
ACCCTATCTCGGTCTATTCTTTTGATTTATAAGGGATTTTGCCGATTTCGGCCTATTGGTTAAAAAATGA
GCTGATTTAACAAAAATTTAACGCGAATTTTAACAAAATATTAACGTTTACAATTTCCTGATGCGGTATT
TTCTCCTTACGCATCTGTGCGGTATTTCACACCGCATAGATCCGTCGAGTTCAAGAGAAAAAAAAAGAAA
AAGCAAAAAGAAAAAAGGAAAGCGCGCCTCGTTCAGAATGACACGTATAGAATGATGCATTACCTTGTCA
TCTTCAGTATCATACTGTTCGTATACATACTTACTGACATTCATAGGTATACATATATACACATGTATAT
ATATCGTATGCTGCAGCTTTAAATAATCGGTGTCACTACATAAGAACACCTTTGGTGGAGGGAACATCGT
TGGTACCATTGGGCGAGGTGGCTTCTCTTATGGCAACCGCAAGAGCCTTGAACGCACTCTCACTACGGTG
ATGATCATTCTTGCCTCGCAGACAATCAACGTGGAGGGTAATTCTGCTAGCCTCTGCAAAGCTTTCAAGA
AAATGCGGGATCATCTCGCAAGAGAGATCTCCTACTTTCTCCCTTTGCAAACCAAGTTCGACAACTGCGT
ACGGCCTGTTCGAAAGATCTACCACCGCTCTGGAAAGTGCCTCATCCAAAGGCGCAAATCCTGATCCAAA
CCTTTTTACTCCACGCGCCAGTAGGGCCTCTTTAAAAGCTTGACCGAGAGCAATCCCGCAGTCTTCAGTG
GTGTGATGGTCGTCTATGTGTAAGTCACCAATGCACTCAACGATTAGCGACCAGCCGGAATGCTTGGCCA
GAGCATGTATCATATGGTCCAGAAACCCTATACCTGTGTGGACGTTAATCACTTGCGATTGTGTGGCCTG
TTCTGCTACTGCTTCTGCCTCTTTTTCTGGGAAGATCGAGTGCTCTATCGCTAGGGGACCACCCTTTAAA
GAGATCGCAATCTGAATCTTGGTTTCATTTGTAATACGCTTTACTAGGGCTTTCTGCTCTGTCATCTTTG
CCTTCGTTTATCTTGCCTGCTCATTTTTTAGTATATTCTTCGAAGAAATCACATTACTTTATATAATGTA
TAATTCATTATGTGATAATGCCAATCGCTAAGAAAAAAAAAGAGTCATCCGCTAGGGGAAAAAAAAAAAT
GAAAATCATTACCGAGGCATAAAAAAATATAGAGTGTACTAGAGGAGGCCAAGAGTAATAGAAAAAGAAA
ATTGCGGGAAAGGACTGTGTTATGACTTCCCTGACTAATGCCGTGTTCAAACGATACCTGGCAGTGACTC
CTAGCGCTCACCAAGCTCTTAAAACGGGAATTTATGGTGCACTCTCAGTACAATCTGCTCTGATGCCGCA
TAGTTAAGCCAGCCCCGACACCCGCCAACACGCGCTGACGCGCCCTGACGGGCTTGTCTGCTCCCGGCAT
CCGCTTACAGACAAGCTGTGACCGTCTCCGGGAGCTGCATGTGTCAGAGGTTTTCACCGTCATCACCGAA
ACGCGCGA
