>Addgene plasmid #14358 | pAG413GPD-ccdB-DsRed | addgene partial sequence | sequence record 20957 | 14358 with pRS_marker
TTTTAAGAGCTTGGTGAGCGCTAGGAGTCACTGCCAGGTATCGTTTGAACACGGCATTAGTCAGGGAAGT
CATAACACAGTCCTTTCCCGCAATTTTCTTTTTCTATTACTCTTGGCCTCCTCTAGTACACTCTATATTT
TTTTATGCCTCGGTAATGATTTTCATTTTTTTTTTTCCACCTAGCGGATGACTCTTTTTTTTTCTTAGCG
ATTGGCATTATCACATAATGAATTATACATTATATAAAGTAATGTGATTTCTTCGAAGAATATACTAAAA
AATGAGCAGGCAAGATAAACGAAGGCAAAGATGACAGAGCAGAAAGCCCTAGTAAAGCGTATTACAAATG
AAACCAAGATTCAGATTGCGATCTCTTTAAAGGGTGGTCCCCTAGCGATAGAGCACTCGATCTTCCCAGA
AAAAGAGGCAGAAGCAGTAGCAGAACAGGCCACACAATCGCAAGTGATTAACGTCCACACAGGTATAGGG
TTTCTGGACCATATGATACATGCTCTGGCCAAGCATTCCGGCTGGTCGCTAATCGTTGAGTGCATTGGTG
ACTTACACATAGACGACCATCACACCACTGAAGACTGCGGGATTGCTCTCGGTCAAGCTTTTAAAGAGGC
CCTAGGGGCCGTGCGTGGAGTAAAAA
