>Addgene plasmid #14358 | pAG413GPD-ccdB-DsRed | addgene partial sequence | sequence record 20958 | 14358 with GW5
AAGCATAAAGTGTAAAGCCTGGGGGTGCCTAATGCGGCCGCCATAGTGACTGGATATGTTGTGTTTTACA
GTATTATGTAGTCTGTTTTTTATGCAAAATCTAATTTAATATATTGATATTTATATCATTTTACGTTTCT
CGTTCAGCTTTTTTGTACAAACTTGTGATGGGGGATCCACTAGTTCTAGAATCCGTCGAAACTAAGTTCT
GGTGTTTTAAAACTAAAAAAAAGACTAACTATAAAAGTAGAATTTAAGAAGTTTAAGAAATAGATTTACA
GAATTACAATCAATACCTACCGTCTTTATATACTTATTAGTCAAGTAGGGGAATAATTTCAGGGAACTGG
TTTCAACCTTTTTTTTCAGCTTTTTCCAAATCAGAGAGAGCAGAAGGTAATAGAAGGTGTAAGAAAATGA
GATAGATACATGCGTGGGTCAATTGCCTTGTGTCATCATTTACTCCAGGCAGGTTGCATCACTCCATTGA
GGTTGTGCCCGTTTTTTGCCTGTTTGTGCCCCTGTTCTCTGTAGTTGCGCTAAGAGAATGGACCTATGAA
CTGATGGTTGGTGAAGAAAACAATATTTTGGTGCTGGGATTCTTTTTTTTTTTGGATGCCAGCTTAAAAA
GCGGGCTCCATTATATTTAGTGGATGCCAGGAATAAACTGTTCACCC
