>Addgene plasmid #14358 | pAG413GPD-ccdB-DsRed | addgene partial sequence | sequence record 20959 | 14358 with GW3
GAGAAGTGGCTGATCTCAGCCACCGCGAAAATGACATCAAAAACGCCATTAACCTGATGTTCTGGGGAAT
ATAAATGTCAGGCTCCCTTATACACAGCCAGTCTGCAGGTCGACCATAGTGACTGGATATGTTGTGTTTT
ACAGTATTATGTAGTCTGTTTTTTATGCAAAATCTAATTTAATATATTGATATTTATATCATTTTACGTT
TCTCGTTCAGCTTTCTTGTACAAAGTGGTGATGGGCTGCAGGAATTCGATATCAAGCTTAATGGACAACA
CCGAGGACGTCATCAAGGAGTTCATGCAGTTCAAGGTGCGCATGGAGGGCTCCGTGAACGGCCACTACTT
CGAGATCGAGGGCGAGGGCGAGGGCAAGCCCTACGAGGGCACCCAGACCGCCAAGCTGCAGGTGACCAAG
GGCGGCCCCCTGCCCTTCGCCTGGGACATCCTGTCCCCCCAGTTCCAGTACGGCTCCAAGGCCTACGTGA
AGCACCCCGCCGACATCCCCGACTACATGAAGCTGTCCTTCCCCGAGGGCTTCACCTGGGAGCGCTCCAT
GAACTTCGAGGACGGCGGCGTGGTGGAGGTGCAGCAGGACTCCTCCCTGCAGGAC
